LOCUS       pYPQ104_correct_ 3623 bp ds-DNA circular 02-MAR-2014
SOURCE
  ORGANISM
COMMENT
COMMENT     ApEinfo:methylated:1
FEATURES             Location/Qualifiers
     primer_bind     3169..3186
                     /dnas_title="M13-fwd"
                     /vntifkey="28"
                     /label=M13-fwd
                     /ApEinfo_fwdcolor="cyan"
                     /ApEinfo_revcolor="green"
                     /ApEinfo_graphicformat="arrow_data {{0 1 2 0 0 -1} {} 0}
                     width 5 offset 0"
     primer_bind     complement(648..668)
                     /dnas_title="M13-rev"
                     /vntifkey="28"
                     /label=M13-rev
                     /ApEinfo_fwdcolor="cyan"
                     /ApEinfo_revcolor="green"
                     /ApEinfo_graphicformat="arrow_data {{0 1 2 0 0 -1} {} 0}
                     width 5 offset 0"
     primer_bind     complement(628..649)
                     /dnas_title="T7"
                     /vntifkey="28"
                     /label=T7
                     /ApEinfo_fwdcolor="cyan"
                     /ApEinfo_revcolor="green"
                     /ApEinfo_graphicformat="arrow_data {{0 1 2 0 0 -1} {} 0}
                     width 5 offset 0"
     misc_feature    1957..2630
                     /dnas_title="pUC origin"
                     /vntifkey="21"
                     /label=pUC origin
                     /ApEinfo_fwdcolor="cyan"
                     /ApEinfo_revcolor="green"
                     /ApEinfo_graphicformat="arrow_data {{0 1 2 0 0 -1} {} 0}
                     width 5 offset 0"
     misc_feature    880..1890
                     /dnas_title="SpnR"
                     /vntifkey="21"
                     /label=SpnR
                     /ApEinfo_fwdcolor="#f70938"
                     /ApEinfo_revcolor="#f70938"
                     /ApEinfo_graphicformat="arrow_data {{0 1 2 0 0 -1} {} 0}
                     width 5 offset 0"
     misc_feature    746..879
                     /dnas_title="Spn promoter"
                     /vntifkey="21"
                     /label=Spn promoter
                     /ApEinfo_fwdcolor="#2fec13"
                     /ApEinfo_revcolor="#2fec13"
                     /ApEinfo_graphicformat="arrow_data {{0 1 2 0 0 -1} {} 0}
                     width 5 offset 0"
     misc_feature    3170..3185
                     /dnas_title="M13-F"
                     /vntifkey="21"
                     /label=M13-F
                     /ApEinfo_fwdcolor="cyan"
                     /ApEinfo_revcolor="cyan"
                     /ApEinfo_graphicformat="arrow_data {{0 1 2 0 0 -1} {} 0}
                     width 5 offset 0"
     misc_feature    complement(652..668)
                     /dnas_title="M13-R"
                     /vntifkey="21"
                     /label=M13-R
                     /ApEinfo_fwdcolor="cyan"
                     /ApEinfo_revcolor="cyan"
                     /ApEinfo_graphicformat="arrow_data {{0 1 2 0 0 -1} {} 0}
                     width 5 offset 0"
     misc_feature    512..611
                     /dnas_title="attL2"
                     /vntifkey="21"
                     /label=attL2
                     /ApEinfo_fwdcolor="#ff0080"
                     /ApEinfo_revcolor="#ff0080"
                     /ApEinfo_graphicformat="arrow_data {{0 1 2 0 0 -1} {} 0}
                     width 5 offset 0"
     misc_feature    3188..3300
                     /dnas_title="attL5"
                     /vntifkey="21"
                     /label=attL5
                     /ApEinfo_fwdcolor="#c0c0c0"
                     /ApEinfo_revcolor="#c0c0c0"
                     /ApEinfo_graphicformat="arrow_data {{0 1 2 0 0 -1} {} 0}
                     width 5 offset 0"
     source          1..3313
                     /dnas_title="pYPQ146"
     misc_feature    34..34
                     /label=CUT 1
                     /note="CUT 1"
     misc_feature    complement(62..337)
                     /label=lacZ'
                     /note="lacZ'"
     promoter        complement(338..459)
                     /label=lacZ promoter
                     /note="lacZ promoter"
     misc_feature    19..46
                     /label=FUS_A_left
                     /note="FUS_A_left"
     misc_feature    476..488
                     /label=FUS_A_right
                     /note="FUS_A_right"
ORIGIN
        1 ctagataacg caggatcccc aagtggtggc tatcgagacc ggcgccgcta cagggcgcgt
       61 cccattcgcc attcaggctg cgcaactgtt gggaagggcg atcggtgcgg gcctcttcgc
      121 tattacgcca gctggcgaaa gggggatgtg ctgcaaggcg attaagttgg gtaacgccag
      181 ggttttccca gtcacgacgt tgtaaaacga cggccagtga gcgcgcgtaa tacgactcac
      241 tatagggcga attgggtacc gggccccccc tcgaggtcct ccagcttttg ttccctttag
      301 tgagggttaa ttgcgcgctt ggcgtaatca tggtcatagc tgtttcctgt gtgaaattgt
      361 tatccgctca caattccaca caacatacga gccggaagca taaagtgtaa agcctggggt
      421 gcctaatgag tgagctaact cacattaatt gcgttgcgct cactgcccgc tttccaccgg
      481 tggtctctCG GTactagtaa gggcgaattc gacccagctt tcttgtacaa agttggcatt
      541 ataaaaaata attgctcatc aatttgttgc aacgaacagg tcactatcag tcaaaataaa
      601 atcattattt gccatccagc tgatatcccc tatagtgagt cgtattacat ggtcatagct
      661 gtttcctggc agctctggcc cgtgtctcaa aatctctgat gttacattgc acaagataaa
      721 aatatatcat catgcctcct ctggaccagc caggacagaa atgcctcgac ttcgctgctg
      781 cccaaggttg ccgggtgacg cacaccgtgg aaacggatga aggcacgaac ccagtggaca
      841 taagcctgtt cggttcgtaa gctgtaatgc aagtagcgta tgcgctcacg caactggtcc
      901 agaaccttga ccgaacgcag cggtggtaac ggcgcagtgg cggttttcat ggcttgttat
      961 gactgttttt ttggggtaca gtctatgcct cgggcatcca agcagcaagc gcgttacgcc
     1021 gtgggtcgat gtttgatgtt atggagcagc aacgatgtta cgcagcaggg cagtcgccct
     1081 aaaacaaagt taaacatcat gagggaagcg gtgatcgccg aagtatcgac tcaactatca
     1141 gaggtagttg gcgtcatcga gcgccatctc gaaccgacgt tgctggccgt acatttgtac
     1201 ggctccgcag tggatggcgg cctgaagcca cacagtgata ttgatttgct ggttacggtg
     1261 accgtaaggc ttgatgaaac aacgcggcga gctttgatca acgacctttt ggaaacttcg
     1321 gcttcccctg gagagagcga gattctccgc gctgtagaag tcaccattgt tgtgcacgac
     1381 gacatcattc cgtggcgtta tccagctaag cgcgaactgc aatttggaga atggcagcgc
     1441 aatgacattc ttgcaggtat cttcgagcca gccacgatcg acattgatct ggctatcttg
     1501 ctgacaaaag caagagaaca tagcgttgcc ttggtaggtc cagcggcgga ggaactcttt
     1561 gatccggttc ctgaacagga tctatttgag gcgctaaatg aaaccttaac gctatggaac
     1621 tcgccgcccg actgggctgg cgatgagcga aatgtagtgc ttacgttgtc ccgcatttgg
     1681 tacagcgcag taaccggcaa aatcgcgccg aaggatgtcg ctgccgactg ggcaatggag
     1741 cgcctgccgg cccagtatca gcccgtcata cttgaagcta gacaggctta tcttggacaa
     1801 gaagaagatc gcttggcctc gcgcgcagat cagttggaag aatttgtcca ctacgtgaaa
     1861 ggcgagatca ccaaggtagt cggcaaataa ccctcgagcc acccatgacc aaaatccctt
     1921 aacgtgagtt acgcgtcgtt ccactgagcg tcagaccccg tagaaaagat caaaggatct
     1981 tcttgagatc ctttttttct gcgcgtaatc tgctgcttgc aaacaaaaaa accaccgcta
     2041 ccagcggtgg tttgtttgcc ggatcaagag ctaccaactc tttttccgaa ggtaactggc
     2101 ttcagcagag cgcagatacc aaatactgtc cttctagtgt agccgtagtt aggccaccac
     2161 ttcaagaact ctgtagcacc gcctacatac ctcgctctgc taatcctgtt accagtggct
     2221 gctgccagtg gcgataagtc gtgtcttacc gggttggact caagacgata gttaccggat
     2281 aaggcgcagc ggtcgggctg aacggggggt tcgtgcacac agcccagctt ggagcgaacg
     2341 acctacaccg aactgagata cctacagcgt gagcattgag aaagcgccac gcttcccgaa
     2401 gggagaaagg cggacaggta tccggtaagc ggcagggtcg gaacaggaga gcgcacgagg
     2461 gagcttccag ggggaaacgc ctggtatctt tatagtcctg tcgggtttcg ccacctctga
     2521 cttgagcgtc gatttttgtg atgctcgtca ggggggcgga gcctatggaa aaacgccagc
     2581 aacgcggcct ttttacggtt cctggccttt tgctggcctt ttgctcacat gttctttcct
     2641 gcgttatccc ctgattctgt ggataaccgt attaccgcct ttgagtgagc tgataccgct
     2701 cgccgcagcc gaacgaccga gcgcagcgag tcagtgagcg aggaagcgga agagcgccca
     2761 atacgcaaac cgcctctccc cgcgcgttgg ccgattcatt aatgcagctg gcacgacagg
     2821 tttcccgact ggaaagcggg cagtgagcgc aacgcaatta atacgcgtac cgctcgccag
     2881 gaagagtttg tagaaacgca aaaaggccat ccgtcaggat ggccttctgc ttagtttgat
     2941 gcctggcagt ttatggcggg cgtcctgccc gccaccctcc gggccgttgc ttcacaacgt
     3001 tcaaatccgc tcccggcgga tttgtcctac tcaggagagc gttcaccgac aaacaacaga
     3061 taaaacgaaa ggcccagtct tccgactgag cctttcgttt tatttgatgc ctggcagttc
     3121 cctactctcg cgttaacgct tgcatggatg ttttcccagt cacgacgttg taaaacgacg
     3181 gccagtctta agctcgggcc caaataatga ttttattttg actgatagtg acctgttcgt
     3241 tgcaacaaat tgatgagcaa tgctttttta taatgccaac tttgtataca aaagttgccc
     3301 catggcgttc cct
//
