>Addgene plasmid #69298 | pYPQ146 | depositor full sequence | sequence record 123939 | Full Sequence
CTAGATAACGCAGGATCCCCAAGTGGTGGCTATCGAGACCGGCGCCGCTACAGGGCGCGTCCCATTCGCC
ATTCAGGCTGCGCAACTGTTGGGAAGGGCGATCGGTGCGGGCCTCTTCGCTATTACGCCAGCTGGCGAAA
GGGGGATGTGCTGCAAGGCGATTAAGTTGGGTAACGCCAGGGTTTTCCCAGTCACGACGTTGTAAAACGA
CGGCCAGTGAGCGCGCGTAATACGACTCACTATAGGGCGAATTGGGTACCGGGCCCCCCCTCGAGGTCCT
CCAGCTTTTGTTCCCTTTAGTGAGGGTTAATTGCGCGCTTGGCGTAATCATGGTCATAGCTGTTTCCTGT
GTGAAATTGTTATCCGCTCACAATTCCACACAACATACGAGCCGGAAGCATAAAGTGTAAAGCCTGGGGT
GCCTAATGAGTGAGCTAACTCACATTAATTGCGTTGCGCTCACTGCCCGCTTTCCACCGGTGGTCTCTCG
GTACTAGTAAGGGCGAATTCGACCCAGCTTTCTTGTACAAAGTTGGCATTATAAAAAATAATTGCTCATC
AATTTGTTGCAACGAACAGGTCACTATCAGTCAAAATAAAATCATTATTTGCCATCCAGCTGATATCCCC
TATAGTGAGTCGTATTACATGGTCATAGCTGTTTCCTGGCAGCTCTGGCCCGTGTCTCAAAATCTCTGAT
GTTACATTGCACAAGATAAAAATATATCATCATGCCTCCTCTGGACCAGCCAGGACAGAAATGCCTCGAC
TTCGCTGCTGCCCAAGGTTGCCGGGTGACGCACACCGTGGAAACGGATGAAGGCACGAACCCAGTGGACA
TAAGCCTGTTCGGTTCGTAAGCTGTAATGCAAGTAGCGTATGCGCTCACGCAACTGGTCCAGAACCTTGA
CCGAACGCAGCGGTGGTAACGGCGCAGTGGCGGTTTTCATGGCTTGTTATGACTGTTTTTTTGGGGTACA
GTCTATGCCTCGGGCATCCAAGCAGCAAGCGCGTTACGCCGTGGGTCGATGTTTGATGTTATGGAGCAGC
AACGATGTTACGCAGCAGGGCAGTCGCCCTAAAACAAAGTTAAACATTATGAGGGAAGCGGTGATCGCCG
AAGTATCGACTCAACTATCAGAGGTAGTTGGCGTCATCGAGCGCCATCTCGAACCGACGTTGCTGGCCGT
ACATTTGTACGGCTCCGCAGTGGATGGCGGCCTGAAGCCACACAGTGATATTGATTTGCTGGTTACGGTG
ACCGTAAGGCTTGATGAAACAACGCGGCGAGCTTTGATCAACGACCTTTTGGAAACTTCGGCTTCCCCTG
GAGAGAGCGAGATTCTCCGCGCTGTAGAAGTCACCATTGTTGTGCACGACGACATCATTCCGTGGCGTTA
TCCAGCTAAGCGCGAACTGCAATTTGGAGAATGGCAGCGCAATGACATTCTTGCAGGTATCTTCGAGCCA
GCCACGATCGACATTGATCTGGCTATCTTGCTGACAAAAGCAAGAGAACATAGCGTTGCCTTGGTAGGTC
CAGCGGCGGAGGAACTCTTTGATCCGGTTCCTGAACAGGATCTATTTGAGGCGCTAAATGAAACCTTAAC
GCTATGGAACTCGCCGCCCGACTGGGCTGGCGATGAGCGAAATGTAGTGCTTACGTTGTCCCGCATTTGG
TACAGCGCAGTAACCGGCAAAATCGCGCCGAAGGATGTCGCTGCCGACTGGGCAATGGAGCGCCTGCCGG
CCCAGTATCAGCCCGTCATACTTGAAGCTAGACAGGCTTATCTTGGACAAGAAGAAGATCGCTTGGCCTC
GCGCGCAGATCAGTTGGAAGAATTTGTCCACTACGTGAAAGGCGAGATCACCAAGGTAGTCGGCAAATAA
CCCTCGAGCCACCCATGACCAAAATCCCTTAACGTGAGTTACGCGTCGTTCCACTGAGCGTCAGACCCCG
TAGAAAAGATCAAAGGATCTTCTTGAGATCCTTTTTTTCTGCGCGTAATCTGCTGCTTGCAAACAAAAAA
ACCACCGCTACCAGCGGTGGTTTGTTTGCCGGATCAAGAGCTACCAACTCTTTTTCCGAAGGTAACTGGC
TTCAGCAGAGCGCAGATACCAAATACTGTCCTTCTAGTGTAGCCGTAGTTAGGCCACCACTTCAAGAACT
CTGTAGCACCGCCTACATACCTCGCTCTGCTAATCCTGTTACCAGTGGCTGCTGCCAGTGGCGATAAGTC
GTGTCTTACCGGGTTGGACTCAAGACGATAGTTACCGGATAAGGCGCAGCGGTCGGGCTGAACGGGGGGT
TCGTGCACACAGCCCAGCTTGGAGCGAACGACCTACACCGAACTGAGATACCTACAGCGTGAGCATTGAG
AAAGCGCCACGCTTCCCGAAGGGAGAAAGGCGGACAGGTATCCGGTAAGCGGCAGGGTCGGAACAGGAGA
GCGCACGAGGGAGCTTCCAGGGGGAAACGCCTGGTATCTTTATAGTCCTGTCGGGTTTCGCCACCTCTGA
CTTGAGCGTCGATTTTTGTGATGCTCGTCAGGGGGGCGGAGCCTATGGAAAAACGCCAGCAACGCGGCCT
TTTTACGGTTCCTGGCCTTTTGCTGGCCTTTTGCTCACATGTTCTTTCCTGCGTTATCCCCTGATTCTGT
GGATAACCGTATTACCGCCTTTGAGTGAGCTGATACCGCTCGCCGCAGCCGAACGACCGAGCGCAGCGAG
TCAGTGAGCGAGGAAGCGGAAGAGCGCCCAATACGCAAACCGCCTCTCCCCGCGCGTTGGCCGATTCATT
AATGCAGCTGGCACGACAGGTTTCCCGACTGGAAAGCGGGCAGTGAGCGCAACGCAATTAATACGCGTAC
CGCTCGCCAGGAAGAGTTTGTAGAAACGCAAAAAGGCCATCCGTCAGGATGGCCTTCTGCTTAGTTTGAT
GCCTGGCAGTTTATGGCGGGCGTCCTGCCCGCCACCCTCCGGGCCGTTGCTTCACAACGTTCAAATCCGC
TCCCGGCGGATTTGTCCTACTCAGGAGAGCGTTCACCGACAAACAACAGATAAAACGAAAGGCCCAGTCT
TCCGACTGAGCCTTTCGTTTTATTTGATGCCTGGCAGTTCCCTACTCTCGCGTTAACGCTTGCATGGATG
TTTTCCCAGTCACGACGTTGTAAAACGACGGCCAGTCTTAAGCTCGGGCCCAAATAATGATTTTATTTTG
ACTGATAGTGACCTGTTCGTTGCAACAAATTGATGAGCAATGCTTTTTTATAATGCCAACTTTGTATACA
AAAGTTGCCCCATGGCGTTCCCT
Features (pLannotate 1.2.2; 19 found; start..end, strand, type, name):
     42..60      -  rep_origin     f1 ori (fragment): f1 bacteriophage origin of replication; arrow indicates direction of (+) strand synthesis
     65..220     -  CDS            lacZα (fragment): LacZα fragment of β-galactosidase; lacZ fragment
    228..246     +  promoter       T7 promoter: promoter for bacteriophage T7 RNA polymerase
    255..278     -  misc_feature   MCS (fragment): pBluescript multiple cloning site
    294..312     -  promoter       T3 promoter: promoter for bacteriophage T3 RNA polymerase
    357..373     -  protein_bind   lac operator: The lac repressor binds to the lac operator to inhibit transcription in E. coli. This inhibition can be relieved by adding lactose or isopropyl-β-D-thiogalactopyranoside (IPTG). lac repressor encoded by lacI
    381..411     -  promoter       lac promoter: promoter for the E. coli lac operon
    426..447     -  protein_bind   CAP binding site: CAP binding activates transcription in the presence of cAMP. E. coli catabolite activator protein
    512..611     -  protein_bind   attL2: mutant version of attL; recombination site for the Gateway® LR reaction LR Clonase™
    629..647     -  promoter       T7 promoter: promoter for bacteriophage T7 RNA polymerase
    837..860     +  promoter       Pc promoter (fragment): intI1 (promoter lies within the coding sequence); class 1 integron promoter
   1036..1092    +  CDS            GmR (fragment): gentamycin acetyltransferase; aacC1; confers resistance to gentamycin
   1099..1890    +  CDS            SmR: aminoglycoside adenylyltransferase (Murphy, 1985); aadA; confers resistance to spectinomycin and streptomycin
   1983..2571    +  rep_origin     ori: high-copy-number ColE1/pMB1/pBR322/pUC origin of replication
   2754..2846    +  CDS            lacI (fragment): lac repressor; lacI; The lac repressor binds to the lac operator to inhibit transcription in E. coli. This inhibition can be relieved by adding lactose or isopropyl-β-D-thiogalactopyranoside (IPTG).
   2901..2928    -  terminator     rrnB T2 terminator: transcription terminator T2 from the E. coli rrnB gene
   3060..3103    +  terminator     rrnB T1 terminator: Escherichia coli rrnB; transcription terminator T1 from the E. coli rrnB gene
   3150..3186    -  CDS            lacZα (fragment): LacZα fragment of β-galactosidase; lacZ fragment
   3202..3297    +  protein_bind   attL5: mutant version of attL; recombination site for the Gateway® LR reaction LR Clonase™
