[The description below was written by a language model from this plasmid's Addgene catalogue record, the feature table of its GenBank file and pLannotate feature annotations shown in this document.]
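Description:
pYPQ146 is an empty bacterial cloning vector from a plant CRISPR/Cas9 toolbox, built on the pYPQ104 backbone. It serves two roles: Golden Gate recipient and Gateway entry clone for assembling six guide RNA expression cassettes. It is a small, high-copy plasmid of about 3.3 kb, propagated in E. coli from a pUC/ColE1-type origin. Selection is with spectinomycin, through an aadA (SmR) aminoglycoside adenylyltransferase gene driven by its own upstream promoter. The held GenBank file carries a pYPQ104-derived locus name and a header length of 3,623 bp, but its source feature is labelled pYPQ146 and spans 3,313 bp. That span matches the depositor's full sequence, and the two feature tables agree on the main elements.

The working region lies between the Gateway recombination sites attL5 and attL2. It holds a lacZα fragment under the lac promoter, with operator and CAP binding site, bracketed by elements annotated FUS_A_left and FUS_A_right. These appear to mark the Golden Gate acceptor junctions, although the record does not name the type IIS enzyme or the overhangs. In vectors of this design, correct assembly of the gRNA modules replaces the lacZα cassette, which would allow blue/white screening. The assembled six-gRNA array, flanked by attL5 and attL2, can then be transferred by a multisite LR reaction into a destination vector, typically alongside a compatible entry clone carrying Cas9 or a dCas9 effector. rrnB T1 and T2 terminators sit upstream of attL5 and insulate the cassette from backbone transcription. M13 forward and reverse and T7 primer sites flank the att sites for sequencing. The plasmid carries no gRNA, promoter for gRNA expression, or Cas9 gene itself; these come from other modules in the toolkit, which is intended for multiplexed plant genome editing and transcriptional regulation.
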