Addgene plasmid #69298: pYPQ146
Purpose: (Empty Backbone) Golden Gate recipient and Gateway entry vector; assembly of 6 gRNAs
Depositing lab: Yiping Qi. Depositing organization: East Carolina University. Publication: A CRISPR/Cas9 toolbox for multiplexed plant genome editing and transcriptional regulation. Lowder LG, Paul JW, Baltes NJ, Voytas DF, Zhang Y, Zhang D, Tang X, Zheng X, Hsieh TF, Qi Y. Plant Physiol. 2015 Aug 21. pii: pp.00636.2015. 10.1104/pp.15.00636 PubMed 26297141.
Backbone
  Vector backbone: pYPQ104
  Vector type: CRISPR
Growth in bacteria
  Bacterial resistance: Spectinomycin, 50 μg/mL
  Growth temperature: 37°C
  Growth strain: DH5alpha
  Copy number: High Copy
Gene/Insert
  Gene/Insert name: None
Terms and licenses: Academic/Nonprofit Terms; Industry Terms: Not Available to Industry
How to cite: pYPQ146 was a gift from Yiping Qi (Addgene plasmid # 69298 ; http://n2t.net/addgene:69298 ; RRID:Addgene_69298)
