>Addgene plasmid #69298 | pYPQ146 | addgene partial sequence | sequence record 123936 | T3 5'-GCAATTAACCCTCACTAAAGG-3'
TCGAGGGGGGGCCCGGTACCCAATTCGCCCTATAGTGAGTCGTATTACGCGCGCTCACTGGCCGTCGTTT
TACAACGTCGTGACTGGGAAAACCCTGGCGTTACCCAACTTAATCGCCTTGCAGCACATCCCCCTTTCGC
CAGCTGGCGTAATAGCGAAGAGGCCCGCACCGATCGCCCTTCCCAACAGTTGCGCAGCCTGAATGGCGAA
TGGGACGCGCCCTGTAGCGGCGCCGGTCTCGATAGCCACCACTTGGGGATCCTGCGTTATCTAGAGGGAA
CGCCATGGGGCAACTTTTGTATACAAAGTTGGCATTATAAAAAAGCATTGCTCATCAATTTGTTGCAACG
