>Addgene plasmid #69298 | pYPQ146 | addgene partial sequence | sequence record 123937 | pBR322ori-3 5'-tttgtttgcaagcagcagat-3'
TCAAGAAGATCCTTTGATCTTTTCTACGGGGTCTGACGCTCAGTGGAACGACGCGTAACTCACGTTAAGG
GATTTTGGTCATGGGTGGCTCGAGGGTTATTTGCCGACTACCTTGGTGATCTCGCCTTTCACGTAGTGGA
CAAATTCTTCCAACTGATCTGCGCGCGAGGCCAAGCGATCTTCTTCTTGTCCAAGATAAGCCTGTCTAGC
TTCAAGTATGACGGGCTGATACTGGGCCGGCAGGCGCTCCATTGCCCAGTCGGCAGCGACATCCTTCGGC
GCGATTTTGCCGGTTACTGCGCTGTACCAAATGCGGGACAACGTAAGCACTACATTTCGCTCATCGCCAG
CCCAGTCGGGCGGCGAGTTCCATAGCGTTAAGGTTTCATTTAGCGCCTCAAATAGATCCTGTTCAGGAAC
CGGATCAAAGAGTTCCTCCGCCGCTGGACCTACCAAGGCAACGCTATGTTCTCTTGCTTTTGTCAGCAAG
ATAGCCAGATCAATGTCGATCGTGGCTGGCTCGAAGATACCTGCAAGAATGTCATTGCGCTGCCATTCTC
CAAATTGCAGTTCGCGCTTAGCTGGATAACGCCACGGAATGATGTCGTCGTGCACAACAATGGTGACTTC
TACAGCGCGGAGAATCTCGCTCTCTCCAGGGGAAGCCGAAGTTTCCAAAAGGTCGTTGATCAAAGCTCGC
CGCGTTGTTTCATCAAGCCTTACGGTCACCGTAACCAGCAAATCAATATCACTGTGTGGCTTCAGGCCGC
CATCCACTGCGGAGCCGTACAAATGTACGGCCAGCAACGTCGGTTCGAGATGGCGCTCGATGACGCCAAC
TACCTCTGATAGTTGAGTCGATACTTCGGCGATCACCGCTTCCCTCATAATGTTTAACTTTGTTTTAGGG
CGACTGCCCTGCTGCGTAACATCGTTGCTGCTCCATAACATCAAACATCGACCCACGGCGTAACGCGCTT
GCTGCTTGGATGCCCGAGGCATAGACTGTACCCCAAAAAAACAGTCATAACAAGCC
